>Addgene plasmid #143083 | TFORF0938 | addgene full sequence | sequence record 399038 | Addgene NGS Result
TTAATGTAGTCTTATGCAATACTCTTGTAGTCTTGCAACATGGTAACGATGAGTTAGCAACATGCCTTAC
AAGGAGAGAAAAAGCACCGTGCATGCCGATTGGTGGAAGTAAGGTGGTACGATCGTGCCTTATTAGGAAG
GCAACAGACGGGTCTGACATGGATTGGACGAACCACTGAATTGCCGCATTGCAGAGATATTGTATTTAAG
TGCCTAGCTCGATACATAAACGGGTCTCTCTGGTTAGACCAGATCTGAGCCTGGGAGCTCTCTGGCTAAC
TAGGGAACCCACTGCTTAAGCCTCAATAAAGCTTGCCTTGAGTGCTTCAAGTAGTGTGTGCCCGTCTGTT
GTGTGACTCTGGTAACTAGAGATCCCTCAGACCCTTTTAGTCAGTGTGGAAAATCTCTAGCAGTGGCGCC
CGAACAGGGACTTGAAAGCGAAAGGGAAACCAGAGGAGCTCTCTCGACGCAGGACTCGGCTTGCTGAAGC
GCGCACGGCAAGAGGCGAGGGGCGGCGACTGGTGAGTACGCCAAAAATTTTGACTAGCGGAGGCTAGAAG
GAGAGAGATGGGTGCGAGAGCGTCAGTATTAAGCGGGGGAGAATTAGATCGCGATGGGAAAAAATTCGGT
TAAGGCCAGGGGGAAAGAAAAAATATAAATTAAAACATATAGTATGGGCAAGCAGGGAGCTAGAACGATT
CGCAGTTAATCCTGGCCTGTTAGAAACATCAGAAGGCTGTAGACAAATACTGGGACAGCTACAACCATCC
CTTCAGACAGGATCAGAAGAACTTAGATCATTATATAATACAGTAGCAACCCTCTATTGTGTGCATCAAA
GGATAGAGATAAAAGACACCAAGGAAGCTTTAGACAAGATAGAGGAAGAGCAAAACAAAAGTAAGACCAC
CGCACAGCAAGCGGCCGCTGATCTTCAGACCTGGAGGAGGAGATATGAGGGACAATTGGAGAAGTGAATT
ATATAAATATAAAGTAGTAAAAATTGAACCATTAGGAGTAGCACCCACCAAGGCAAAGAGAAGAGTGGTG
CAGAGAGAAAAAAGAGCAGTGGGAATAGGAGCTTTGTTCCTTGGGTTCTTGGGAGCAGCAGGAAGCACTA
TGGGCGCAGCGTCAATGACGCTGACGGTACAGGCCAGACAATTATTGTCTGGTATAGTGCAGCAGCAGAA
CAATTTGCTGAGGGCTATTGAGGCGCAACAGCATCTGTTGCAACTCACAGTCTGGGGCATCAAGCAGCTC
CAGGCAAGAATCCTGGCTGTGGAAAGATACCTAAAGGATCAACAGCTCCTGGGGATTTGGGGTTGCTCTG
GAAAACTCATTTGCACCACTGCTGTGCCTTGGAATGCTAGTTGGAGTAATAAATCTCTGGAACAGATTTG
GAATCACACGACCTGGATGGAGTGGGACAGAGAAATTAACAATTACACAAGCTTAATACACTCCTTAATT
GAAGAATCGCAAAACCAGCAAGAAAAGAATGAACAAGAATTATTGGAATTAGATAAATGGGCAAGTTTGT
GGAATTGGTTTAACATAACAAATTGGCTGTGGTATATAAAATTATTCATAATGATAGTAGGAGGCTTGGT
AGGTTTAAGAATAGTTTTTGCTGTACTTTCTATAGTGAATAGAGTTAGGCAGGGATATTCACCATTATCG
TTTCAGACCCACCTCCCAACCCCGAGGGGACCCATGCATTGCATCTCAATTAGTCAGCAACCAGGTGTGG
AAAGTCCCCAGGCTCCCCAGCAGGCAGAAGTATGCAAAGCATGCGTCTCAATTAGTCAGCAACCATAGTC
CCGCCCCTAACTCCGCCCATCCCGCCCCTAACTCCGCCCAGTTCCGCCCATTCTCCGCCCCATGGCTGAC
TAATTTTTTTTATTTATGCAGAGGCCGAGGCCGCCTCGGCCTCTGAGCTATTCCAGAAGTAGTGAGGAGG
CTTTTTTGGAGGCCTAGGCTTTTGCAAAAAGCTTTCTAGAGGTACCACCGGAGCTTACCATGACCGAGTA
CAAGCCCACGGTGCGCCTCGCCACCCGCGACGACGTCCCCAGGGCCGTACGCACCCTCGCCGCCGCGTTC
GCCGACTACCCCGCCACGCGCCACACCGTCGATCCGGACCGCCACATCGAGCGGGTCACCGAGCTGCAAG
AACTCTTCCTCACGCGCGTCGGGCTCGACATCGGCAAGGTGTGGGTCGCGGACGACGGCGCCGCCGTGGC
GGTCTGGACCACGCCGGAGAGCGTCGAAGCGGGGGCGGTGTTCGCCGAGATCGGCCCGCGCATGGCCGAG
TTGAGCGGTTCCCGGCTGGCCGCGCAGCAACAGATGGAAGGCCTCCTGGCGCCGCACCGGCCCAAGGAGC
CCGCGTGGTTCCTGGCCACCGTCGGCGTCTCGCCCGACCACCAGGGCAAGGGTCTGGGCAGCGCCGTCGT
GCTCCCCGGAGTGGAGGCGGCCGAGCGCGCCGGGGTGCCCGCCTTCCTGGAGACCTCCGCGCCCCGCAAC
CTCCCCTTCTACGAGCGGCTCGGCTTCACCGTCACCGCCGACGTCGAGGTGCCCGAAGGACCGCGCACCT
GGTGCATGACCCGCAAGCCCGGTGCCAGTTAACGAATTCTAGATCTTGAGACAAATGGCAGTATTCATCC
ACAATTTTAAAAGAAAAGGGGGGATTGGGGGGTACAGTGCAGGGGAAAGAATAGTAGACATAATAGCAAC
AGACATACAAACTAAAGAATTACAAAAACAAATTACAAAAATTCAAAATTTTCGGGTTTATTACAGGGAC
AGCAGAGATCCACTTTGGCGCCGGCTCGAGGCCTGCAGGTGCAAAGATGGATAAAGTTTTAAACAGAGAG
GAATCTTTGCAGCTAATGGACCTTCTAGGTCTTGAAAGGAGTGGGAATTGGCTCCGGTGCCCGTCAGTGG
GCAGAGCGCACATCGCCCACAGTCCCCGAGAAGTTGGGGGGAGGGGTCGGCAATTGAACCGGTGCCTAGA
GAAGGTGGCGCGGGGTAAACTGGGAAAGTGATGTCGTGTACTGGCTCCGCCTTTTTCCCGAGGGTGGGGG
AGAACCGTATATAAGTGCAGTAGTCGCCGTGAACGTTCTTTTTCGCAACGGGTTTGCCGCCAGAACACAG
GTAAGTGCCGTGTGTGGTTCCCGCGGGCCTGGCCTCTTTACGGGTTATGGCCCTTGCGTGCCTTGAATTA
CTTCCACCTGGCTGCAGTACGTGATTCTTGATCCCGAGCTTCGGGTTGGAAGTGGGTGGGAGAGTTCGAG
GCCTTGCGCTTAAGGAGCCCCTTCGCCTCGTGCTTGAGTTGAGGCCTGGCCTGGGCGCTGGGGCCGCCGC
GTGCGAATCTGGTGGCACCTTCGCGCCTGTCTCGCTGCTTTCGATAAGTCTCTAGCCATTTAAAATTTTT
GATGACCTGCTGCGACGCTTTTTTTCTGGCAAGATAGTCTTGTAAATGCGGGCCAAGATCTGCACACTGG
TATTTCGGTTTTTGGGGCCGCGGGCGGCGACGGGGCCCGTGCGTCCCAGCGCACATGTTCGGCGAGGCGG
GGCCTGCGAGCGCGGCCACCGAGAATCGGACGGGGGTAGTCTCAAGCTGGCCGGCCTGCTCTGGTGCCTG
GCCTCGCGCCGCCGTGTATCGCCCCGCCCTGGGCGGCAAGGCTGGCCCGGTCGGCACCAGTTGCGTGAGC
GGAAAGATGGCCGCTTCCCGGCCCTGCTGCAGGGAGCTCAAAATGGAGGACGCGGCGCTCGGGAGAGCGG
GCGGGTGAGTCACCCACACAAAGGAAAAGGGCCTTTCCGTCCTCAGCCGTCGCTTCATGTGACTCCACGG
AGTACCGGGCGCCGTCCAGGCACCTCGATTAGTTCTCGAGCTTTTGGAGTACGTCGTCTTTAGGTTGGGG
GGAGGGGTTTTATGCGATGGAGTTTCCCCACACTGAGTGGGTGGAGACTGAAGTTAGGCCAGCTTGGCAC
TTGATGTAATTCTCCTTGGAATTTGCCCTTTTTGAGTTTGGATCTTGGTTCATTCTCAAGCCTCAGACAG
TGGTTCAAAGTTTTTTTCTTCCATTTCAGGTGTCGTGAGGCTAGCACCGCCACCATGTCTGTGGCTTTCG
CGGCCCCGAGGCAGCGAGGCAAGGGGGAGATCACTCCCGCTGCGATTCAGAAGATGTTGGATGACAATAA
CCATCTTATTCAGTGTATAATGGACTCTCAGAATAAAGGAAAGACCTCAGAGTGTTCTCAGTATCAGCAG
ATGTTGCACACAAACTTGGTATACCTTGCTACAATAGCAGATTCTAATCAAAATATGCAGTCTCTTTTAC
CAGCACCACCCACACAGAATATGCCTATGGGTCCTGGAGGGATGAATCAGAGCGGCCCTCCCCCACCTCC
ACGCTCTCACAACATGCCTTCAGATGGAATGGTAGGTGGGGGTCCTCCTGCACCGCACATGCAGAACCAG
ATGAACGGCCAGATGCCTGGGCCTAACCATATGCCTATGCAGGGACCTGGACCCAATCAACTCAATATGA
CAAACAGTTCCATGAATATGCCTTCAAGTAGCCATGGATCCATGGGAGGTTACAACCATTCTGTGCCATC
ATCACAGAGCATGCCAGTACAGAATCAGATGACAATGAGTCAGGGACAACCAATGGGAAACTATGGTCCC
AGACCAAATATGAGTATGCAGCCAAACCAAGGTCCAATGATGCATCAGCAGCCTCCTTCTCAGCAATACA
ATATGCCACAGGGAGGCGGACAGCATTACCAAGGACAGCAGCCACCTATGGGAATGATGGGTCAAGTTAA
CCAAGGCAATCATATGATGGGTCAGAGACAGATTCCTCCCTATAGACCTCCTCAACAGGGCCCACCACAG
CAGTACTCAGGCCAGGAAGACTATTACGGGGACCAATACAGTCATGGTGGACAAGGTCCTCCAGAAGGCA
TGAACCAGCAATATTACCCTGATGGTCATAATGATTACGGTTATCAGCAACCGTCGTATCCTGAACAAGG
CTACGATAGGCCTTATGAGGATTCCTCACAACATTACTACGAAGGAGGAAATTCACAGTATGGCCAACAG
CAAGATGCATACCAGGGACCACCTCCACAACAGGGATATCCACCCCAGCAGCAGCAGTACCCAGGGCAGC
AAGGTTACCCAGGACAGCAGCAGGGCTACGGTCCTTCACAGGGTGGTCCAGGTCCTCAGTATCCTAACTA
CCCACAGGGACAAGGTCAGCAGTATGGAGGATATAGACCAACACAGCCTGGACCACCACAGCCACCCCAG
CAGAGGCCTTATGGATATGACCAGGGACAGTATGGAAATTACCAGCAGTAGTAATGAACTAGTCCGTAAC
TTGAAAGTATTTCGATTTCTTGGCTTTATATATCTTGTGGAAAGGACGACAAGGTCTCTAGAACACTTGC
GCCACGCGTTAAGTCGACAATCAACCTCTGGATTACAAAATTTGTGAAAGATTGACTGGTATTCTTAACT
ATGTTGCTCCTTTTACGCTATGTGGATACGCTGCTTTAATGCCTTTGTATCATGCTATTGCTTCCCGTAT
GGCTTTCATTTTCTCCTCCTTGTATAAATCCTGGTTGCTGTCTCTTTATGAGGAGTTGTGGCCCGTTGTC
AGGCAACGTGGCGTGGTGTGCACTGTGTTTGCTGACGCAACCCCCACTGGTTGGGGCATTGCCACCACCT
GTCAGCTCCTTTCCGGGACTTTCGCTTTCCCCCTCCCTATTGCCACGGCGGAACTCATCGCCGCCTGCCT
TGCCCGCTGCTGGACAGGGGCTCGGCTGTTGGGCACTGACAATTCCGTGGTGTTGTCGGGGAAATCATCG
TCCTTTCCTTGGCTGCTCGCCTGTGTTGCCACCTGGATTCTGCGCGGGACGTCCTTCTGCTACGTCCCTT
CGGCCCTCAATCCAGCGGACCTTCCTTCCCGCGGCCTGCTGCCGGCTCTGCGGCCTCTTCCGCGTCTTCG
CCTTCGCCCTCAGACGAGTCGGATCTCCCTTTGGGCCGCCTCCCCGCGTCGACTTTAAGACCAATGACTT
ACAAGGCAGCTGTAGATCTTAGCCACTTTTTAAAAGAAAAGGGGGGACTGGAAGGGCTAATTCACTCCCA
ACGAAGACAAGATCTGCTTTTTGCTTGTACTGGGTCTCTCTGGTTAGACCAGATCTGAGCCTGGGAGCTC
TCTGGCTAACTAGGGAACCCACTGCTTAAGCCTCAATAAAGCTTGCCTTGAGTGCTTCAAGTAGTGTGTG
CCCGTCTGTTGTGTGACTCTGGTAACTAGAGATCCCTCAGACCCTTTTAGTCAGTGTGGAAAATCTCTAG
CAGTACGTATAGTAGTTCATGTCATCTTATTATTCAGTATTTATAACTTGCAAAGAAATGAATATCAGAG
AGTGAGAGGAACTTGTTTATTGCAGCTTATAATGGTTACAAATAAAGCAATAGCATCACAAATTTCACAA
ATAAAGCATTTTTTTCACTGCATTCTAGTTGTGGTTTGTCCAAACTCATCAATGTATCTTATCATGTCTG
GCTCTAGCTATCCCGCCCCTAACTCCGCCCATCCCGCCCCTAACTCCGCCCAGTTCCGCCCATTCTCCGC
CCCATGGCTGACTAATTTTTTTTATTTATGCAGAGGCCGAGGCCGCCTCGGCCTCTGAGCTATTCCAGAA
GTAGTGAGGAGGCTTTTTTGGAGGCCTAGGGACGTACCCAATTCGCCCTATAGTGAGTCGTATTACGCGC
GCTCACTGGCCGTCGTTTTACAACGTCGTGACTGGGAAAACCCTGGCGTTACCCAACTTAATCGCCTTGC
AGCACATCCCCCTTTCGCCAGCTGGCGTAATAGCGAAGAGGCCCGCACCGATCGCCCTTCCCAACAGTTG
CGCAGCCTGAATGGCGAATGGG
[124 nt withheld, positions 6953-7076]
C
[91 nt withheld, positions 7078-7168]
A
[49 nt withheld, positions 7170-7218]
CCTTTGACGTTGGAGTCCACGTTCTTT
[37 nt withheld, positions 7246-7282]
ACCCTATCTCGGTCTATTCTTTTGATTTATAAGGGATTTTGCCGATTTCGGCCTATTGGTTAAAAAATGA
GCTGATTTAACAAAAATTTAACGCGAATTTTAACAAAATATTAACGCTTACAATTTAGGTGGCACTTTTC
GGGGAAATGTGCGCGGAACCCCTATTTGTTTATTTTTCTAAATACATTCAAATATGTATCCGCTCATGAG
ACAATAACCCTGATAAATGCTTCAATAATATTGAAAAAGGAAGAGTATGAGTATTCAACATTTCCGTGTC
GCCCTTATTCCCTTTTTTGCGGCATTTTGCCTTCCTGTTTTTGCTCACCCAGAAACGCTGGTGAAAGTAA
AAGATGCTGAAGATCAGTTGGGTGCACGAGTGGGTTACATCGAACTGGATCTCAACAGCGGTAAGATCCT
TGAGAGTTTTCGCCCCGAAGAACGTTTTCCAATGATGAGCACTTTTAAAGTTCTGCTATGTGGCGCGGTA
TTATCCCGTATTGACGCCGGGCAAGAGCAACTCGGTCGCCGCATACACTATTCTCAGAATGACTTGGTTG
AGTACTCACCAGTCACAGAAAAGCATCTTACGGATGGCATGACAGTAAGAGAATTATGCAGTGCTGCCAT
AACCATGAGTGATAACACTGCGGCCAACTTACTTCTGACAACGATCGGAGGACCGAAGGAGCTAACCGCT
TTTTTGCACAACATGGGGGATCATGTAACTCGCCTTGATCGTTGGGAACCGGAGCTGAATGAAGCCATAC
CAAACGACGAGCGTGACACCACGATGCCTGTAGCAATGGCAACAACGTTGCGCAAACTATTAACTGGCGA
ACTACTTACTCTAGCTTCCCGGCAACAATTAATAGACTGGATGGAGGCGGATAAAGTTGCAGGACCACTT
CTGCGCTCGGCCCTTCCGGCTGGCTGGTTTATTGCTGATAAATCTGGAGCCGGTGAGCGTGGGTCTCGCG
GTATCATTGCAGCACTGGGGCCAGATGGTAAGCCCTCCCGTATCGTAGTTATCTACACGACGGGGAGTCA
GGCAACTATGGATGAACGAAATAGACAGATCGCTGAGATAGGTGCCTCACTGATTAAGCATTGGTAACTG
TCAGACCAAGTTTACTCATATATACTTTAGATTGATTTAAAACTTCATTTTTAATTTAAAAGGATCTAGG
TGAAGATCCTTTTTGATAATCTCATGACCAAAATCCCTTAACGTGAGTTTTCGTTCCACTGAGCGTCAGA
CCCCGTAGAAAAGATCAAAGGATCTTCTTGAGATCCTTTTTTTCTGCGCGTAATCTGCTGCTTGCAAACA
AAAAAACCACCGCTACCAGCGGTGGTTTGTTTGCCGGATCAAGAGCTACCAACTCTTTTTCCGAAGGTAA
CTGGCTTCAGCAGAGCGCAGATACCAAATACTGTTCTTCTAGTGTAGCCGTAGTTAGGCCACCACTTCAA
GAACTCTGTAGCACCGCCTACATACCTCGCTCTGCTAATCCTGTTACCAGTGGCTGCTGCCAGTGGCGAT
AAGTCGTGTCTTACCGGGTTGGACTCAAGACGATAGTTACCGGATAAGGCGCAGCGGTCGGGCTGAACGG
GGGGTTCGTGCACACAGCCCAGCTTGGAGCGAACGACCTACACCGAACTGAGATACCTACAGCGTGAGCT
ATGAGAAAGCGCCACGCTTCCCGAAGGGAGAAAGGCGGACAGGTATCCGGTAAGCGGCAGGGTCGGAACA
GGAGAGCGCACGAGGGAGCTTCCAGGGGGAAACGCCTGGTATCTTTATAGTCCTGTCGGGTTTCGCCACC
TCTGACTTGAGCGTCGATTTTTGTGATGCTCGTCAGGGGGGCGGAGCCTATGGAAAAACGCCAGCAACGC
GGCCTTTTTACGGTTCCTGGCCTTTTGCTGGCCTTTTGCTCACATGTTCTTTCCTGCGTTATCCCCTGAT
TCTGTGGATAACCGTATTACCGCCTTTGAGTGAGCTGATACCGCTCGCCGCAGCCGAACGACCGAGCGCA
GCGAGTCAGTGAGCGAGGAAGCGGAAGAGCGCCCAATACGCAAACCGCCTCTCCCCGCGCGTTGGCCGAT
TCATTAATGCAGCTGGCACGACAGGTTTCCCGACTGGAAAGCGGGCAGTGAGCGCAACGCAATTAATGTG
AGTTAGCTCACTCATTAGGCACCCCAGGCTTTACACTTTATGCTTCCGGCTCGTATGTTGTGTGGAATTG
TGAGCGGATAACAATTTCACACAGGAAACAGCTATGACCATGATTACGCCAAGCGCGCAATTAACCCTCA
CTAAAGGGAACAAAAGCTGGAGCTGCAAGC
Features (pLannotate 1.2.2; 31 found; start..end, strand, type, name):
      5..231     +  promoter       RSV promoter: Rous sarcoma virus enhancer/promoter
    232..412     +  LTR            5' LTR (truncated): truncated 5' long terminal repeat (LTR) from HIV-1
    459..584     +  misc_feature   HIV-1 Ψ: packaging signal of human immunodeficiency virus type 1
    568..931     +  CDS            HIV-1 gag (fragment): gag protein from human immunodeficiency virus 1; gag
   1077..1310    +  misc_feature   RRE: The Rev response element (RRE) of HIV-1 allows for Rev-dependent mRNA export from the nucleus to the cytoplasm.
   1687..1713    +  CDS            Rev (fragment): human immunodeficiency virus 1 (HIV-1) Rev protein; rev; enhances nuclear export of unspliced and incompletely spliced viral mRNAs
   1720..1743    +  promoter       SV40 promoter (fragment): SV40 early promoter
   1744..1815    +  promoter       SV40 promoter (fragment): SV40 enhancer and early promoter
   1839..1974    +  rep_origin     SV40 ori: SV40 origin of replication
   2020..2616    +  CDS            PuroR (fragment): puromycin N-acetyltransferase; pac from Streptomyces; confers resistance to puromycin
   2665..2782    +  misc_feature   cPPT/CTS: central polypurine tract and central termination sequence of HIV-1
   2847..2913    +  CDS            small t antigen (fragment): SV40 (simian virus 40) small t antigen
   2920..4098    +  promoter       EF-1α promoter: strong constitutive promoter for human elongation factor EF-1α
   4115..5368    +  CDS            SS18: SSXT_HUMAN - Also known as SSXT, SYT. Experimental evidence at protein level: Swiss-Prot protein existence level 1. Appears to function synergistically with RBM14 as a transcriptional coactivator. Isoform 1 and isoform 2 function in nuclear receptor coactivation. Isoform 1 and isoform 2 function in general transcriptional coactivation. Component of SWI/SNF chromatin remodeling subcomplex GBAF that carries out key enzymatic activities, changing chromatin structure by altering DNA-histone contacts within a nucleosome in an ATP-dependent manner (PubMed:29374058). From Homo sapiens (Human).
   5384..5437    +  promoter       U6 promoter (fragment): RNA polymerase III promoter for human U6 snRNA
   5479..6067    +  misc_feature   WPRE: woodchuck hepatitis virus posttranscriptional regulatory element
   6118..6137    +  misc_feature   cPPT/CTS (fragment): central polypurine tract and central termination sequence of HIV-1
   6139..6372    +  LTR            3' LTR (ΔU3): self-inactivating 3' long terminal repeat (LTR) from HIV-1
   6450..6571    +  polyA_signal   SV40 poly(A) signal: SV40 polyadenylation signal
   6611..6746    +  rep_origin     SV40 ori: SV40 origin of replication
   6767..6785    -  promoter       T7 promoter: promoter for bacteriophage T7 RNA polymerase
   6793..6948    +  CDS            lacZα (fragment): LacZα fragment of β-galactosidase; lacZ fragment
   6953..7381    +  rep_origin     f1 ori (sequence partly withheld): f1 bacteriophage origin of replication; arrow indicates direction of (+) strand synthesis
   7434..7538    +  promoter       AmpR promoter: bla
   7539..8399    +  CDS            AmpR: β-lactamase; bla; confers resistance to ampicillin, carbenicillin, and related antibiotics
   8570..9158    +  rep_origin     ori: high-copy-number ColE1/pMB1/pBR322/pUC origin of replication
   9341..9433    +  CDS            lacI (fragment): lac repressor; lacI; The lac repressor binds to the lac operator to inhibit transcription in E. coli. This inhibition can be relieved by adding lactose or isopropyl-β-D-thiogalactopyranoside (IPTG).
   9446..9467    +  protein_bind   CAP binding site: CAP binding activates transcription in the presence of cAMP. E. coli catabolite activator protein
   9482..9512    +  promoter       lac promoter: promoter for the E. coli lac operon
   9520..9536    +  protein_bind   lac operator: The lac repressor binds to the lac operator to inhibit transcription in E. coli. This inhibition can be relieved by adding lactose or isopropyl-β-D-thiogalactopyranoside (IPTG). lac repressor encoded by lacI
   9581..9599    +  promoter       T3 promoter: promoter for bacteriophage T3 RNA polymerase
