[The description below was written by a language model from this plasmid's Addgene catalogue record and pLannotate feature annotations shown in this document.]
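Description:
TFORF0938 is a third-generation-style, self-inactivating lentiviral expression plasmid built on the pLX_TRC317 backbone and carrying the human SS18 open reading frame (also known as SSXT or SYT). It belongs to a barcoded transcription factor ORF collection intended for overexpression in mammalian cells. In bacteria it is maintained through a high-copy ColE1/pUC-type origin and selected with ampicillin via the β-lactamase gene. An f1 origin and remnants of a lac/T7/T3 cloning region are also annotated in the backbone. The depositor notes that the plasmid can recombine, which is a known issue with LTR-containing vectors.

The viral portion begins with an RSV promoter fused to a truncated HIV-1 5' LTR, which allows Tat-independent production of genomic RNA. This is followed by the Ψ packaging signal with a gag fragment, the Rev response element for nuclear export, and a cPPT/CTS. It ends in a ΔU3 3' LTR, which inactivates LTR promoter activity after integration, and an SV40 polyadenylation signal. Within the transferred region, an SV40 early promoter drives puromycin N-acetyltransferase for selecting transduced cells. The strong constitutive EF-1α promoter drives SS18, a transcriptional coactivator and component of the GBAF SWI/SNF chromatin remodelling subcomplex. A WPRE downstream of the ORF enhances transcript stability and expression.

According to the record, each construct in the collection carries a unique 24-bp barcode that identifies the transcription factor in pooled screens, such as directed differentiation screens. The barcode is not separately annotated in the feature table, so its position is not stated. The short U6 promoter fragment annotated between the ORF and the WPRE appears to be residual sequence rather than a functional Pol III cassette.
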