Addgene plasmid #143083: TFORF0938
Purpose: Lentiviral vector for overexpressing transcription factor ORFs with unique 24-bp barcodes. Barcodes facilitate identification of transcription factors in pooled screens.
Depositing lab: Feng Zhang. Depositing organization: Broad Institute. Publication: A transcription factor atlas of directed differentiation. Joung J, Ma S, Tay T, Geiger-Schuller KR, Kirchgatterer PC, Verdine VK, Guo B, Arias-Garcia MA, Allen WE, Singh A, Kuksenko O, Abudayyeh OO, Gootenberg JS, Fu Z, Macrae RK, Buenrostro JD, Regev A, Zhang F. Cell. 2023 Jan 5;186(1):209-229.e26. doi: 10.1016/j.cell.2022.11.026. PubMed 36608654.
Backbone
  Vector backbone: pLX_TRC317
  Backbone manufacturer: Broad Institute Genetic Perturbation Platform
  Backbone size w/o insert (bp): 8264
  Vector type: Mammalian Expression, Lentiviral
  Selectable markers: Puromycin
Growth in bacteria
  Bacterial resistance: Ampicillin, 100 μg/mL
  Growth temperature: 37°C
  Growth strain: NEB Stable
  Copy number: High Copy
Gene/Insert
  Gene/Insert name: SS18
  Species: H. sapiens (human)
  Insert size (bp): 1358
  Entrez Gene: SS18 (a.k.a. SMARCL1, SSXT, SYT)
  Promoter: EF1a
  Cloning method: Unknown
  Sequencing primers: 5′ GGGTGGAGACTGAAGTTAGGCCAG; 3′ CACATAGCGTAAAAGGAGCAACATAG
Terms and licenses: Academic/Nonprofit Terms; Industry Terms: Not Available to Industry
Depositor comments: NM_001007559,ENST00000415083 . The transcription factor ORF portion of this plasmid was synthesized by Genewiz. Please test multiple small colonies in case of plasmid recombination. To make this collection available in a timely manner, a portion of this collection was not fully sequenced by Addgene. If an Addgene verified full plasmid sequence is not available, please contact us prior to placing an order to request the full sequence.
How to cite: TFORF0938 was a gift from Feng Zhang (Addgene plasmid # 143083 ; http://n2t.net/addgene:143083 ; RRID:Addgene_143083)
