>Addgene plasmid #143083 | TFORF0938 | depositor partial sequence | sequence record 281387 | Insert
ACCGCCACCATGTCTGTGGCTTTCGCGGCCCCGAGGCAGCGAGGCAAGGGGGAGATCACTCCCGCTGCGA
TTCAGAAGATGTTGGATGACAATAACCATCTTATTCAGTGTATAATGGACTCTCAGAATAAAGGAAAGAC
CTCAGAGTGTTCTCAGTATCAGCAGATGTTGCACACAAACTTGGTATACCTTGCTACAATAGCAGATTCT
AATCAAAATATGCAGTCTCTTTTACCAGCACCACCCACACAGAATATGCCTATGGGTCCTGGAGGGATGA
ATCAGAGCGGCCCTCCCCCACCTCCACGCTCTCACAACATGCCTTCAGATGGAATGGTAGGTGGGGGTCC
TCCTGCACCGCACATGCAGAACCAGATGAACGGCCAGATGCCTGGGCCTAACCATATGCCTATGCAGGGA
CCTGGACCCAATCAACTCAATATGACAAACAGTTCCATGAATATGCCTTCAAGTAGCCATGGATCCATGG
GAGGTTACAACCATTCTGTGCCATCATCACAGAGCATGCCAGTACAGAATCAGATGACAATGAGTCAGGG
ACAACCAATGGGAAACTATGGTCCCAGACCAAATATGAGTATGCAGCCAAACCAAGGTCCAATGATGCAT
CAGCAGCCTCCTTCTCAGCAATACAATATGCCACAGGGAGGCGGACAGCATTACCAAGGACAGCAGCCAC
CTATGGGAATGATGGGTCAAGTTAACCAAGGCAATCATATGATGGGTCAGAGACAGATTCCTCCCTATAG
ACCTCCTCAACAGGGCCCACCACAGCAGTACTCAGGCCAGGAAGACTATTACGGGGACCAATACAGTCAT
GGTGGACAAGGTCCTCCAGAAGGCATGAACCAGCAATATTACCCTGATGGTCATAATGATTACGGTTATC
AGCAACCGTCGTATCCTGAACAAGGCTACGATAGGCCTTATGAGGATTCCTCACAACATTACTACGAAGG
AGGAAATTCACAGTATGGCCAACAGCAAGATGCATACCAGGGACCACCTCCACAACAGGGATATCCACCC
CAGCAGCAGCAGTACCCAGGGCAGCAAGGTTACCCAGGACAGCAGCAGGGCTACGGTCCTTCACAGGGTG
GTCCAGGTCCTCAGTATCCTAACTACCCACAGGGACAAGGTCAGCAGTATGGAGGATATAGACCAACACA
GCCTGGACCACCACAGCCACCCCAGCAGAGGCCTTATGGATATGACCAGGGACAGTATGGAAATTACCAG
CAGTAGTAATGAACTAGTCCGTAACTTGAAAGTATTTCGATTTCTTGGCTTTATATATCTTGTGGAAAGG
ACGACAAGGTCTCTAGAACACTTGCGCC
