>Addgene plasmid #143083 | TFORF0938 | depositor partial sequence | sequence record 281388 | Barcode
CAAGGTCTCTAGAACACTTGCGCC
